>Addgene plasmid #145367 | pmCellFree_KA2_ZIKV NS4B | addgene full sequence | sequence record 305165 | Addgene NGS Result
TCCTGCATCTTTTAATCAAATCCCAAGATGTGTATAAACGCGCCGGTATGTACAGGAAGAGGTTTATACT
AAACTGTTACATTGCAAACGTGGTTTCGTGTGCCAAGTGTGAAAACCGATGTTTAATCAAGGCTCTGACG
CATTTCTACAACCACGACTCCAAGTGTGTGGGTGAAGTCATGCATCTTTTAATCAAATCCCAAGATGTGT
ATAAACCACCAAACTGCCAAAAAATGAAAACTGTCGACAAGCTCTGTCCGTTTGCTGGCAACTGCAAGGG
TCTCAATCCTATTTGTAATTATTGAATAATAAAACAATTATAAATGTCAAATTTGTTTTTTATTAACGAT
ACAAACCAAACGCAACAAGAACATTTGTAGTATTATCTATAATTGAAAACGCGTAGTTATAATCGCTGAG
GTAATATTTAAAATCATTTTCAAATGATTCACAGTTAATTTGCGACAATATAATTTTATTTTCACATAAA
CTAGACGCCTTGTCGTCTTCTTCTTCGTATTCCTTCTCTTTTTCATTTTTCTCTTCATAAAAATTAACAT
AGTTATTATCGTATCCATATATGTATCTATCGTATAGAGTAAATTTTTTGTTGTCATAAATATATATGTC
TTTTTTAATGGGGTGTATAGTACCGCTGCGCATAGTTTTTCTGTAATTTACAACAGTGCTATTTTCTGGT
AGTTCTTCGGAGTGTGTTGCTTTAATTATTAAATTTATATAATCAATGAATTTGGGATCGTCGGTTTTGT
ACAATATGTTGCCGGCATAGTACGCAGCTTCTTCTAGTTCAATTACACCATTTTTTAGCAGCACCGGATT
AACATAACTTTCCAAAATGTTGTACGAACCGTTAAACAAAAACAGTTCACCTCCCTTTTCTATACTATTG
TCTGCGAGCAGTTGTTTGTTGTTAAAAATAACAGCCATTGTAATGAGACGCACAAACTAATATCACAAAC
TGGAAATGTCTATCAATATATAGTTGCTGATGGCCGGCCGTAATGAGACGCACAAACTAATATCACAAAC
TGGAAATGTCTATCAATATATAGTTGCTCTAGTTATTAATAGTAATCAATTACGGGGTCATTAGTTCATA
GCCCATATATGGAGTTCCGCGTTACATAACTTACGGTAAATGGCCCGCCTGGCTGACCGCCCAACGACCC
CCGCCCATTGACGTCAATAATGACGTATGTTCCCATAGTAACGCCAATAGGGACTTTCCATTGACGTCAA
TGGGTGGAGTATTTACGGTAAACTGCCCACTTGGCAGTACATCAAGTGTATCATATGCCAAGTACGCCCC
CTATTGACGTCAATGACGGTAAATGGCCCGCCTGGCATTATGCCCAGTACATGACCTTATGGGACTTTCC
TACTTGGCAGTACATCTACGTATTAGTCATCGCTATTACCATGCATGGTCGAGGTGAGCCCCACGTTCTG
CTTCACTCTCCCCATCTCCCCCCCCTCCCCACCCCCAATTTTGTATTTATTTATTTTTTAATTATTTTGT
GCAGCGATGGGGGCGGGGGGGGGGGGGGGGCGCGCGCCGGGGGGGGGGGGGGGGGGGGGGGGGGGGGGGG
GGGGGGGGCGGAGAGGTGCGGCGGCAGCCAATCAGAGCGGCGCGCTCCGAAAGTTTCCTTTTATGGCGAG
GCGGCGGCGGCGGCGGCCCTATAAAAAGCGAAGCGCGCGGCGGGCGGGAGTCGCTGCGCGCTGCCTTCGC
CCCGTGCCCCGCTCCGCCGCCGCCTCGCGCCGCCCGCCCCGGCTCTGACTGACCGCGTTACTCCCACAGG
TGAGCGGGCGGGACGGCCCTTCTCCTTCGGGCTGTAATTAGCGCTTGGTTTAATGACGGCTTGTTTCTTT
TCTGTGGCTGCGTGAAAGCCTTGAGGGGCTCCGGGAGGGCCCTTTGTGCGGGGGGAGCGGCTCGGGGCTG
TCCGCGGGGGGACGGCTGCCTTCGGGGGGGACGGGGCAGGGCGGGGTTCGGCTTCTGGCGTGTGACCGGC
GGCTCTAGAGCCTCTGCTAACCATGTTCATGCCTTCTTCTTTTTCCTACAGCTCCTGGGCAACGTGCTGG
TTATTGTGCTGTCTCATCATTTTGGCAAAGAATTGGATCGGACGTCTAATACGACTCACTATAGGGACAT
CTTAAGTTTATTTTATTTTATTTTATTTTATTTTATTTTATTTTATTTTATTTTATTTTATTTTATTTAA
CCATGACAGTAATGTATAAAGTCTGTAAAGACATTAAACACGTAAGTGAAACCATGGGCACCTCTGGTCA
CCACCATCACCACCATCACCACGGCACAAGCAAGGGCGAGGAGGATAACATGGCCATCATCAAGGAGTTC
ATGCGCTTCAAGGTGCACATGGAGGGCTCCGTGAACGGCCACGAGTTCGAGATCGAGGGCGAGGGCGAGG
GCCGCCCCTACGAGGGCACCCAGACCGCCAAGCTGAAGGTGACCAAGGGTGGCCCCCTGCCCTTCGCCTG
GGACATCCTGTCCCCTCAGTTCATGTACGGCTCCAAGGCCTACGTGAAGCACCCCGCCGACATCCCCGAC
TACTTGAAGCTGTCCTTCCCCGAGGGCTTCAAGTGGGAGCGCGTGATGAACTTCGAGGACGGCGGCGTGG
TGACCGTGACCCAGGACTCCTCCCTGCAGGACGGCGAGTTCATCTACAAGGTGAAGCTGCGCGGCACCAA
CTTCCCCTCCGACGGCCCCGTAATGCAGAAGAAGACTATGGGCTGGGAGGCCTCCTCCGAGCGGATGTAC
CCCGAGGACGGCGCCCTGAAGGGCGAGATCAAGCAGAGGCTGAAGCTGAAGGACGGCGGCCACTACGACG
CTGAGGTCAAGACCACCTACAAGGCCAAGAAGCCCGTGCAGCTGCCCGGCGCCTACAACGTCAACATCAA
GTTGGACATCACCTCCCACAACGAGGACTACACCATCGTGGAACAGTACGAACGCGCCGAGGGCCGCCAC
TCCACCGGCGGCATGGACGAGCTGTACAAGCTGGAGGTGCTCTTCCAGGGTCCGACAAGTTTGTACAAAA
AAGCAGGCTTCAACGAACTTGGATGGCTGGAAAGAACAAAAAATGACATAGCTCATCTAATGGGAAGGAG
AGAAGAAGGAGCAACGATGGGATTCTCAATGGACATTGATCTGCGGCCAGCCTCCGCCTGGGCTATCTAT
GCCGCATTGACAACTCTCATCACCCCAGCTGTCCAACATGCGGTAACCACTTCATACAACAACTACTCCT
TAATGGCGATGGCCACACAAGCTGGAGTGCTGTTTGGCATGGGCAAAGGGATGCCATTTATGCATGGGGA
CCTTGGAGTCCCGCTGCTAATGATGGGTTGCTATTCACAATTAACACCCCTGACTCTGATAGTAGCTATC
ATTCTGCTTGTGGCGCACTACATGTACTTGATCCCAGGCCTACAAGCGGCAGCAGCGCGTGCTGCCCAGA
AAAGGACAGCAGCTGGCATCATGAAGAATCCCGTTGTGGATGGAATAGTGGTAACTGACATTGACACAAT
GACAATAGACCCCCAGGTGGAGAAGAAGATGGGACAAGTGTTACTCATAGCAGTAGCCATCTCCAGTGCT
GTGCTGCTGCGGACCGCCTGGGGATGGGGGGAGGCTGGAGCTCTGATCACAGCAGCGACCTCCACCTTGT
GGGAAGGCTCTCCAAACAAATACTGGAACTCCTCTACAGCCACCTCACTGTGCAACATCTTCAGAGGAAG
CTATCTGGCAGGAGCTTCCCTTATCTATACAGTGACGAGAAACGCTGGCCTGGTTAAGAGACGTAACCCA
GCTTTCTTGTACAAAGTGGTGTAAGCGGCCGCCAGCTTTCTAGACCAGTTTAAACATCACCATCACCATC
ACTAAGTGATTAACCTCAGGTGCAGGCTGCCTATCAGAAGGTGGTGGCTGGTGTGGCCAATGCCCTGGCT
CACAAATACCACTGAGATCGATCTTTTTCCCTCTGCCAAAAATTATGGGGACATCATGAAGCCCCTTGAG
CATCTGACTTCTGGCTAATAAAGGAAATTTATTTTCATTGCAATAGTGTGTTGGAATTTTTTGTGTCTCT
CACTCGGAAGGACATATGGGAGGGCAAATCATTTAAAACATCAGAATGAGTATTTGGTTTAGAGTTTGGC
AACATATGCCCATATGTAACTAGCATAACCCCTTGGGGCCTCTAAACGGGTCTTGAGGGGTTTTTTGCTG
AAAGCATGCGGAGGAAATTCTCCTTGAAGTTTCCCTGGTGTTCAAAGTAAAGGAGTTTGCACCAGACGCA
CCTCTGTTCACTGGTCCGGCGTATTAAAACACGATACATTGTTATTAGTACATTTATTAAGCGCTAGATT
CTGTGCGTTGTTGATTTACAGACAATTGTTGTACGTATTTTAATAATTCATTAAATTTATAATCTTTAGG
GTGGTATGTTAGAGCGAAAATCAAATGATTTTCAGCGTCTTTATATCTGAATTTAAATATTAAATCCTCA
ATAGATTTGTAAAATAGGTTTCGATTAGTTTCAAACAAGGGTTGTTTTTCCGAACCGATGGCTGGACTAT
CTAATGGATTTTCGCTCAACGCCACAAAACTTGCCAAATCTTGTAGCAGCAATCTAGCTTTGTCGATATT
CGTTTGTGTTTTGTTTTGTAATAAAGGTTCGACGTCGTTCAAAATATTATGCGCTTTTGTATTTCTTTCA
TCACTGTCGTTAGTGTACAATTGACTCGACGTAAACACGTTAAATAGAGCTTGGACATATTTAACATCGG
GCGTGTTAGCTTTATTAGGCCGATTATCGTCGTCGTCCCAACCCTCGTCGTTAGAAGTTGCTTCCGAAGA
CGATTTTGCCATAGCCACACGACGCCTATTAATTGTGTCGGCTAACACGTCCGCGATCAAATTTGTAGTT
GAGCTTTTTGGAATTGCGATCGCATAACTTCGTATAGCATACATTATACGAAGTTATAAGCTCGGAACGC
TGCGCTCGGTCGTTCGGCTGCGGCGAGCGGTATCAGCTCACTCAAAGGCGGTAATACGGTTATCCACAGA
ATCAGGGGATAACGCAGGAAAGAACATGTGAGCAAAAGGCCAGCAAAAGGCCAGGAACCGTAAAAAGGCC
GCGTTGCTGGCGTTTTTCCATAGGCTCCGCCCCCTGACGAGCATCACAAAAATCGACGCTCAAGTCAGAG
GTGGCGAAACCCGACAGGACTATAAAGATACCAGGCGTTTCCCCCTGGAAGCTCCCTCGTGCGCTCTCCT
GTTCCGACCCTGCCGCTTACCGGATACCTGTCCGCCTTTCTCCCTTCGGGAAGCGTGGCGCTTTCTCATA
GCTCACGCTGTAGGTATCTCAGTTCGGTGTAGGTCGTTCGCTCCAAGCTGGGCTGTGTGCACGAACCCCC
CGTTCAGCCCGACCGCTGCGCCTTATCCGGTAACTATCGTCTTGAGTCCAACCCGGTAAGACACGACTTA
TCGCCACTGGCAGCAGCCACTGGTAACAGGATTAGCAGAGCGAGGTATGTAGGCGGTGCTACAGAGTTCT
TGAAGTGGTGGCCTAACTACGGCTACACTAGAAGAACAGTATTTGGTATCTGCGCTCTGCTGAAGCCAGT
TACCTTCGGAAAAAGAGTTGGTAGCTCTTGATCCGGCAAACAAACCACCGCTGGTAGCGGTGGTTTTTTT
GTTTGCAAGCAGCAGATTACGCGCAGAAAAAAAGGATCTCAAGAAGATCCTTTGTTACCAATGCTTAATC
AGTGAGGCACCTATCTCAGCGATCTGTCTATTTCGTTCATCCATAGTTGCCTGACTCCCCGTCGTGTAGA
TAACTACGATACGGGAGGGCTTACCATCTGGCCCCAGTGCTGCAATGATACCGCGAGACCCACGCTCACC
GGCTCCAGATTTATCAGCAATAAACCAGCCAGCCGGAAGGGCCGAGCGCAGAAGTGGTCCTGCAACTTTA
TCCGCCTCCATCCAGTCTATTAATTGTTGCCGGGAAGCTAGAGTAAGTAGTTCGCCAGTTAATAGTTTGC
GCAACGTTGTTGCCATTGCTACAGGCATCGTGGTGTCACGCTCGTCGTTTGGTATGGCTTCATTCAGCTC
CGGTTCCCAACGATCAAGGCGAGTTACATGATCCCCCATGTTGTGCAAAAAAGCGGTTAGCTCCTTCGGT
CCTCCGATCGTTGTCAGAAGTAAGTTGGCCGCAGTGTTATCACTCATGGTTATGGCAGCACTGCATAATT
CTCTTACTGTCATGCCATCCGTAAGATGCTTTTCTGTGACTGGTGAGTACTCAACCAAGTCATTCTGAGA
ATAGTGTATGCGGCGACCGAGTTGCTCTTGCCCGGCGTCAATACGGGATAATACCGCGCCACATAGCAGA
ACTTTAAAAGTGCTCATCATTGGAAAACGTTCTTCGGGGCGAAAACTCTCAAGGATCTTACCGCTGTTGA
GATCCAGTTCGATGTAACCCACTCGTGCACCCAACTGATCTTCAGCATCTTTTACTTTCACCAGCGTTTC
TGGGTGAGCAAAAACAGGAAGGCAAAATGCCGCAAAAAAGGGAATAAGGGCGACACGGAAATGTTGAATA
CTCATACTCTTCCTTTTTCAATATTATTGAAGCATTTATCAGGGTTATTGTCTCATGTCCGCGCGTT
Features (pLannotate 1.2.2; 21 found; start..end, strand, type, name):
      4..39      +  CDS            lef2 (fragment): baculovirus late expression factor 2
    181..1008    +  misc_recomb    baculovirus recombination region (lef2/ORF603): contains ORF603 and part of lef2
   1020..1078    +  misc_recomb    baculovirus recombination region (ORF603) (fragment): contains ORF603 and part of lef2
   1140..1443    +  enhancer       CMV enhancer: human cytomegalovirus immediate early enhancer
   1449..1726    +  promoter       chicken β-actin promoter: No description available
   1727..1862    +  intron         hybrid intron (fragment): hybrid between chicken β-actin (CBA) and minute virus of mice (MMV) introns (Gray et al., 2011)
   1951..2081    +  intron         chimeric intron (fragment): chimera between introns from chicken β-actin and rabbit β-globin
   2147..2165    +  promoter       T7 promoter: promoter for bacteriophage T7 RNA polymerase
   2339..3040    +  CDS            mCherry: mCherry is a basic (constitutively fluorescent) red fluorescent protein published in 2004, derived from Discosoma sp.. It is reported to be a very rapidly-maturing monomer with low acid sensitivity.
   3065..3089    +  protein_bind   attB1: mutant version of attB; recombination site for the Gateway® BP reaction BP Clonase™
   3092..3844    +  CDS            POLG_ZIKV (fragment): Experimental evidence at protein level: Swiss-Prot protein existence level 1. [RNA-directed RNA polymerase NS5]: Replicates the viral (+) and (-) RNA genome, and performs the capping of genomes in the cytoplasm (PubMed:31090058). Methylates viral RNA cap at guanine N-7 and ribose 2'-O positions. Once sufficient NS5 is expressed, binds to the cap-proximal structure and inhibits further translation of the viral genome (PubMed:32313955). Besides its role in RNA genome replication, also prevents the establishment of a cellular antiviral state by blocking the interferon-alpha/beta (IFN-alpha/beta)
   3846..3870    -  protein_bind   attB2: mutant version of attB; recombination site for the Gateway® BP reaction BP Clonase™
   3905..3922    +  CDS            7xHis (fragment): 6xHis affinity tag
   3934..4002    +  CDS            HBB (fragment): HBB_PONPY - Experimental evidence at transcript level: Swiss-Prot protein existence level 2. Involved in oxygen transport from the lung to the various peripheral tissues. From Pongo pygmaeus (Bornean orangutan).
   4077..4132    +  polyA_signal   β-globin poly(A) signal: rabbit β-globin polyadenylation signal (Gil and Proudfoot, 1987)
   4220..4267    +  terminator     T7 terminator: transcription terminator for bacteriophage T7 RNA polymerase
   4280..4985    +  misc_recomb    baculovirus recombination region (ORF1629): contains part of ORF1629
   4994..5027    +  protein_bind   loxP: Cre-mediated recombination occurs in the 8-bp core sequence (GCATACAT). Cre recombinase
   5195..5782    -  rep_origin     ori: high-copy-number ColE1/pMB1/pBR322/pUC origin of replication
   5795..6655    -  CDS            AmpR: β-lactamase; bla; confers resistance to ampicillin, carbenicillin, and related antibiotics
   6656..6707    -  promoter       AmpR promoter (fragment): bla
