[The description below was written by a language model from this plasmid's Addgene catalogue record and pLannotate feature annotations shown in this document.]
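Description:
pmCellFree_KA2_ZIKV NS4B is a multi-host expression plasmid (6,717 nt) built on the pmCellFree_KA2 backbone. It produces the Zika virus non-structural protein NS4B as an N-terminal mCherry fusion, either in cell-free translation systems or in mammalian cells. The catalogue lists the vector type as bacterial expression. In E. coli the plasmid is maintained at high copy through a ColE1/pUC-type origin and selected with ampicillin via the β-lactamase (AmpR) gene.

The expression cassette stacks two promoter systems upstream of a single open reading frame. A CAG-type arrangement (CMV enhancer, chicken β-actin promoter and chimeric intron fragments) drives transcription in mammalian cells. A T7 promoter immediately downstream allows T7 polymerase-based transcription for in vitro or cell-free expression. The mCherry coding sequence follows, then an attB1 site, a roughly 750-nt fragment matched to the Zika polyprotein, and attB2, consistent with the recorded Gateway cloning. The annotation tool's description text for this fragment concerns NS5, but that is generic polyprotein entry text; the catalogue identifies the insert as NS4B. The record lists an 8xHis tag with mCherry at the N terminus, yet the only annotated His sequence is a short fragment lying downstream of attB2, so its relation to the fusion is unclear from the table. A rabbit β-globin poly(A) signal and a T7 terminator close the cassette.

The cassette is flanked by baculovirus recombination regions (lef2/ORF603 and ORF1629), which could in principle allow transfer into a baculovirus genome, and a loxP site is also present; the record gives no use for either. The associated work used such constructs to map interactions among cell-free expressed Zika virus proteins.
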