Addgene plasmid #145367: pmCellFree_KA2_ZIKV NS4B
Purpose: Cell-free/mammalian expression vector for Zika virus NS4Bprotein with N-term mCherry
Depositing lab: Rob Parton. Depositing organization: University of Queensland. Publication: Mapping Interactions among Cell-Free Expressed Zika Virus Proteins. Varasteh Moradi S, Gagoski D, Mureev S, Walden P, McMahon KA, Parton RG, Johnston WA, Alexandrov K. J Proteome Res. 2020 Apr 3;19(4):1522-1532. doi: 10.1021/acs.jproteome.9b00771. Epub 2020 Mar 9. PubMed 32081002.
Backbone
  Vector backbone: pmCellFree_KA2
  Vector type: Bacterial Expression
Growth in bacteria
  Bacterial resistance: Ampicillin, 100 μg/mL
  Growth temperature: 37°C
  Growth strain: DH5alpha
  Copy number: High Copy
Gene/Insert
  Gene/Insert name: ZIKV NS4B
  Species: NC_012532 (ZIKAV)
  Promoter: T7- CMV/CAG
  Tag / fusion protein: 8xHis and mCherry (N terminal on backbone)
  Cloning method: Gateway Cloning
Terms and licenses: Academic/Nonprofit Terms; Industry Terms: Not Available to Industry
How to cite: pmCellFree_KA2_ZIKV NS4B was a gift from Rob Parton (Addgene plasmid # 145367 ; http://n2t.net/addgene:145367 ; RRID:Addgene_145367)
